>Addgene plasmid #173411 | RVD-TG8 | addgene full sequence | sequence record 361199 | Addgene NGS Result
TCTGACGCTCAGTGGAACGACGCGTAACTCACGTTAAGGGATTTTGGTCATGGGTGGCTCGACCAGATAT
GGTCTCAGGAAGCAATCGCTACAACTTGCTCCGGAGTCAGACCGTGGGCTTGACAGAGAACTGGCAGTAG
GCGCTGTACGGTTTCAAGAGCCTGTTTGCCACCATTGTTACTAGCAATCGCTACAACTTGCTCGGGCGTC
AGGCCGTGGGCTTGACAGAGAACTGGTAGAAGGCGCTGAACAGTCTCAAGAGCCTGTTTGCCACCCCCAT
TACTTCGAGACCAGCTTTGGTCTAGAGGAGGCATGATGATATATTTTTATCTTGTGCAATGTAACATCAG
AGATTTTGAGACACGGGCCAGAGCTGCCAGGAAACAGCTATGACCATGTAATACGACTCACTATAGGGGA
TATTTTATTTTCTCCCAATCAGGCTTGATCCCCAGTAAGTCAAAAAATAGCTCGACATACTGTTCTTCCC
CGATCAAGGGTTGGTTTGCGCATTCACAGTTCTCCGCAAGAATTGATTGGCTCCAATTCTTGGAGTGGTG
AATCCGTTAGCGAGGTGCCGCCGGCTTCCATTCAGGTCGAGGTGGCCCGGCTCCATGCACCGCGACGCAA
CGCGGGGAGGCAGACAAGGTATAGGGCGGCGCCTACAATCCATGCCAACCCGTTCCATGTGCTCGCCGAG
GCGGCATAAATCGCCGTGACGATCAGCGGTCCAATGATCGAAGTTAGGCTGGTAAGAGCCGCGAGCGATC
CTTGAAGCTGTCCCTGATGGTCGTCATCTACCTGCCTGGACAGCATGGCCTGCAACGCGGGCATCCCGAT
GCCGCCGGAAGCGAGAAGAATCATAATGGGGAAGGCCATCCAGCCTCGCGTCGCGAACGCCAGCAAGACG
TAGCCCAGCGCGTCGGCCGCCATGCCGGCGATAATGGCCTGCTTCTCGCCGAAACGTTTGGTGGCGGGAC
CAGTGACGAAGGCTTGAGCGAGGGCGTGCAAGATTCCGAATACCGCAAGCGACAGGCCGATCATCGTCGC
GCTCCAGCGAAAGCGGTCCTCGCCGAAAATGACCCAGAGCGCTGCCGGCACCTGTCCTACGAGTTGCATG
ATAAAGAAGACAGTCATAAGTGCGGCGACGATAGTCATGCCCCGCGCCCACCGGAAGGAGCTGACTGGGT
TGAAGGCTCTCAAGGGCATGGGTCGGCGCTCTCCCTTATGCGACTCCTGCATTAGGAAGCAGCCCAGTAG
TAGGTTGAGGCCGTTGAGCACCGCCGCCGCAAGGAATGGTGCATGTAAGGAGATGGCGCCCAACAGTCCC
CCGGCCACGGGGCCTGCCACCATACCCACGCCGAAACAAGCGCTCATGAGCCCGAAGTGGCGAGCCCGAT
CTTCCCCATCGGTGATGTCGGCGATATAGGCGCCAGCAACCGCACCTGTGGCGCCGGTGATGCCGGCCAC
GATGCGTCCGGCGTAGAGAATCCACAGGACGGGTGTGGTCGCCATGATCGCGTAGTCGATAGTGGCTCCA
AGTAGCGAAGCGAGCAGGACTGGGCGGCGGCCAAAGCGGTCGGACAGTGCTCCGAGAACGGGTGCGCATA
GAAATTGCATCAACGCATATAGCGCTAGCAGCACGCCATAGTGACTGGCGATGCTGTCGGAATGGACGAT
ATCCCGCAAGAGGCCCGGCAGTACCGGCATAACCAAGCCTATGCCTACAGCATCCAGGGTGACGGTGCCG
AGGATGACGATGAGCGCATTGTTAGATTTCATACACGGTGCCTGACTGCGTTAGCAATTTAACTGTGATA
AACTACCGCATTAAAGCTAATCGATGATAAGCTGTCAAACATGAGAATTAATTCATGTTCTTTCCTGCGT
TATCCCCTGATTCTGTGGATAACGCAGGAAAGAACATGTGAGCAAAAGGCCAGCAAAAGGCCAGGAACCG
TAAAAAGGCCGCGTTGCTGGCGTTTTTCCATAGGCTCCGCCCCCCTGACGAGCATCACAAAAATCGACGC
TCAAGTCAGAGGTGGCGAAACCCGACAGGACTATAAAGATACCAGGCGTTTCCCCCTGGAAGCTCCCTCG
TGCGCTCTCCTGTTCCGACCCTGCCGCTTACCGGATACCTGTCCGCCTTTCTCCCTTCGGGAAGCGTGGC
GCTTTCTCATAGCTCACGCTGTAGGTATCTCAGTTCGGTGTAGGTCGTTCGCTCCAAGCTGGGCTGTGTG
CACGAACCCCCCGTTCAGCCCGACCGCTGCGCCTTATCCGGTAACTATCGTCTTGAGTCCAACCCGGTAA
GACACGACTTATCGCCACTGGCAGCAGCCACTGGTAACAGGATTAGCAGAGCGAGGTATGTAGGCGGTGC
TACAGAGTTCTTGAAGTGGTGGCCTAACTACGGCTACACTAGAAGAACAGTATTTGGTATCTGCGCTCTG
CTGAAGCCAGTTACCTTCGGAAAAAGAGTTGGTAGCTCTTGATCCGGCAAACAAACCACCGCTGGTAGCG
GTGGTTTTTTTGTTTGCAAGCAGCAGATTACGCGCAGAAAAAAAGGATCTCAAGAAGATCCTTTGATCTT
TTCTACGGGG
Features (pLannotate 1.2.2; 6 found; start..end, strand, type, name):
    399..417     +  promoter       T7 promoter: promoter for bacteriophage T7 RNA polymerase
    420..494     -  CDS            KanR (fragment): aminoglycoside phosphotransferase; aphA-3; confers resistance to kanamycin
    592..1782    -  CDS            TcR: tetracycline efflux protein; tet; confers resistance to tetracycline
   1830..1858    -  promoter       tet promoter: E. coli promoter for tetracycline efflux protein gene
   1874..1913    +  rep_origin     RSF ori (fragment): Plasmids containing the RSF 1030 origin of replication can be propagated in E. coli cells that contain additional plasmids with compatible origins.
   1985..2573    -  rep_origin     ori: high-copy-number ColE1/pMB1/pBR322/pUC origin of replication
