[The description below was written by a language model from this plasmid's Addgene catalogue record and pLannotate feature annotations shown in this document.]
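Description:
RVD-TG8 is a small (about 2.6 kb) bacterial module plasmid from a library used for one-step assembly of custom TALE repeat arrays, such as those needed to build DdCBE mitochondrial base editors or other TALE-based proteins. It is built on a "TetR T vector", a TA-cloning backbone. The vector type is otherwise unspecified in the record, and there is nothing to indicate it is meant for expression in eukaryotic cells. It serves as a donor of a prefabricated DNA part that is propagated in E. coli. Replication relies on a high-copy ColE1/pUC-type origin, and selection is by tetracycline, through a tetracycline efflux gene (TcR) driven by its native tet promoter. The annotation also picks up a T7 promoter and short fragments of a kanamycin resistance gene and an RSF origin. The two fragments appear to be non-functional remnants of the backbone's construction.

The payload is a synthetic dimer of two TALE repeat units carrying the repeat-variable diresidues NG and NN, which conventionally recognise T and G respectively, as reflected in the "TG" of the name. The dimer is designated for position 8 of an assembled array, so its flanking ends are presumably designed to ligate in a defined order with modules for the neighbouring positions. The record does not state the assembly enzymes or overhangs. According to the depositor, the dimer was inserted at the TA site of the T vector. The automated feature table does not annotate the insert itself, which probably lies in the unannotated region at the start of the sequence, upstream of the T7 promoter. By choosing one dimer plasmid per position, users can compose an array that targets a chosen DNA sequence. The associated work used this approach to model mitochondrial diseases in zebrafish through mtDNA base editing.
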