Addgene plasmid #173411: RVD-TG8
Purpose: One-step assembly of custom RVD arrays to construct DdCBE, TALE, etc.
Depositing lab: Bin Shen. Depositing organization: Nanjing Medical University. Publication: Precision modeling of mitochondrial diseases in zebrafish via DdCBE-mediated mtDNA base editing. Guo J, Zhang X, Chen X, Sun H, Dai Y, Wang J, Qian X, Tan L, Lou X, Shen B. Cell Discov. 2021 Sep 3;7(1):78. doi: 10.1038/s41421-021-00307-9. PubMed 34480028.
Backbone
  Vector backbone: TetR T vector
  Vector type: Unspecified
Growth in bacteria
  Bacterial resistance: Tetracycline, 10 μg/mL
  Growth temperature: 37°C
  Growth strain: DH5alpha
  Copy number: High Copy
Gene/Insert
  Gene/Insert name: NG-NN dimer RVD at Position8
  Species: Synthetic
  Mutation: no
  Cloning method: Restriction Enzyme; 5′ cloning site Unknown (unknown if destroyed)
Terms and licenses: Academic/Nonprofit Terms; Industry Terms: Not Available to Industry
Depositor comments: RVD is inserted into TA site of TetR T vector
How to cite: RVD-TG8 was a gift from Bin Shen (Addgene plasmid # 173411 ; http://n2t.net/addgene:173411 ; RRID:Addgene_173411)
