>Addgene plasmid #173411 | RVD-TG8 | depositor partial sequence | sequence record 336366 | RVD flanked by two Bsa I sites
GGTCTCGAAGTAATGGGGGTGGCAAACAGGCTCTTGAGACTGTTCAGCGCCTTCTACCAGTTCTCTGTCA
AGCCCACGGCCTGACGCCCGAGCAAGTTGTAGCGATTGCTAGTAACAATGGTGGCAAACAGGCTCTTGAA
ACCGTACAGCGCCTACTGCCAGTTCTCTGTCAAGCCCACGGTCTGACTCCGGAGCAAGTTGTAGCGATTG
CTTCCTGAGACC
